Addgene plasmid #191895: pET28 mid.4
Purpose: Encodes a GFP design, mid.4
Depositing lab: Sarel Fleishman. Depositing organization: Weizmann Institute of Science. Publication: Designed active-site library reveals thousands of functional GFP variants. Weinstein JY, Marti-Gomez C, Lipsh-Sokolik R, Hoch SY, Liebermann D, Nevo R, Weissman H, Petrovich-Kopitman E, Margulies D, Ivankov D, McCandlish DM, Fleishman SJ. Nat Commun. 2023 May 20;14(1):2890. doi: 10.1038/s41467-023-38099-z. PubMed 37210560.
Backbone
  Vector backbone: pET28
  Backbone size w/o insert (bp): 5209
  Vector type: Bacterial Expression
Growth in bacteria
  Bacterial resistance: Kanamycin, 50 μg/mL
  Growth temperature: 37°C
  Growth strain: DH5alpha
  Copy number: High Copy
Gene/Insert
  Gene/Insert name: mid.4
  Species: Aequorea victoria
  Insert size (bp): 747
  Mutation: V68A S72A Y145M L220V
  Promoter: T7
  Tag / fusion protein: His Tag (N terminal on insert)
  Cloning method: Restriction Enzyme; 5′ cloning site BsaI (destroyed during cloning); 3′ cloning site BsaI (destroyed during cloning)
  Sequencing primers: 5′ TAATACGACTCACTATAGGG; 3′ gctagttattgctcagcgg
Terms and licenses: Academic/Nonprofit Terms; Industry Terms: Not Available to Industry
Depositor comments: Design created by the htFuncLib algorithm
How to cite: pET28 mid.4 was a gift from Sarel Fleishman (Addgene plasmid # 191895 ; http://n2t.net/addgene:191895 ; RRID:Addgene_191895)
