[The description below was written by a language model from this plasmid's Addgene catalogue record and pLannotate feature annotations shown in this document.]
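Description:
pET28 mid.4 is a bacterial expression plasmid built on the pET28 backbone that encodes mid.4, a computationally designed variant of Aequorea victoria GFP. According to the record, the design was generated by the htFuncLib algorithm and carries the substitutions V68A, S72A, Y145M and L220V. The sequenced plasmid is 5,952 nt. The plasmid is selected with kanamycin through an aph(3')-Ia KanR gene and replicates from a ColE1/pMB1-type origin. The feature table also shows the pBR322-derived bom site and rop gene, so although the catalogue lists it as high copy, Rop normally moderates copy number. An f1 origin is present as well. The short TcR fragments, the AmpR promoter fragment and the predicted E. coli ORF appear to be backbone remnants picked up by automated annotation rather than functional parts.

The roughly 750 bp insert was placed between BsaI sites that were destroyed during cloning. It sits downstream of a T7 promoter, a lac operator and the T7 gene 10 ribosome binding site, and is followed by a T7 terminator. The plasmid-borne lacI gene supplies the repressor, so expression depends on T7 RNA polymerase in the host and can be induced with IPTG. The coding region is annotated as mEGFP by similarity, preceded by a short tag fragment consistent with the N-terminal His tag in the catalogue entry, which allows affinity purification. A small downstream hit to a T7 gene 10B-derived solubility tag is only a fragment, and the record does not indicate that it is part of the expressed protein. The construct serves to produce this designed GFP variant in E. coli, presumably for purification and fluorescence characterisation, as one member of a designed active-site library of functional GFP variants.
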