Features (pLannotate 1.2.2; 19 found; start..end, strand, type, name):
      1..19      +  promoter       T7 promoter: promoter for bacteriophage T7 RNA polymerase
     20..44      +  protein_bind   lac operator: The lac repressor binds to the lac operator to inhibit transcription in E. coli. This inhibition can be relieved by adding lactose or isopropyl-β-D-thiogalactopyranoside (IPTG). lac repressor encoded by lacI
     59..81      +  RBS            RBS: efficient ribosome binding site from bacteriophage T7 gene 10 (Olins and Rangwala, 1989)
    100..116     +  CDS            capTEV™ (fragment): composite tag for in vivo biotinylation, TEV protease cleavage, and 6xHis tagging
    118..831     +  CDS            mEGFP: mEGFP is a basic (constitutively fluorescent) green fluorescent protein published in 2002, derived from Aequorea victoria. It has moderate acid sensitivity.
    844..893     +  CDS            SET1 (fragment): solubility-enhancement tag derived from T7 phage gene 10B
    901..948     +  terminator     T7 terminator: transcription terminator for bacteriophage T7 RNA polymerase
    985..1413    +  rep_origin     f1 ori (sequence partly withheld): f1 bacteriophage origin of replication; arrow indicates direction of (+) strand synthesis
   1466..1523    +  promoter       AmpR promoter (fragment): bla
   1532..2347    -  CDS            KanR: aminoglycoside phosphotransferase; aph(3')-Ia; confers resistance to kanamycin in bacteria or G418 (Geneticin®) in eukaryotes
   2469..3057    +  rep_origin     ori: high-copy-number ColE1/pMB1/pBR322/pUC origin of replication
   3243..3382    -  misc_feature   bom: basis of mobility region from pBR322
   3484..3675    -  CDS            rop: Rop protein, which maintains plasmids at low copy number; rop
   3692..4072    +  CDS            YPB1_ECOLX: Protein predicted: Swiss-Prot protein existence level 4. From Escherichia coli.
   4144..4435    -  CDS            TcR (fragment): tetracycline efflux protein; tet; confers resistance to tetracycline
   4450..4471    -  protein_bind   CAP binding site: CAP binding activates transcription in the presence of cAMP. E. coli catabolite activator protein
   4484..5566    -  CDS            lacI: lac repressor; lacI; The lac repressor binds to the lac operator to inhibit transcription in E. coli. This inhibition can be relieved by adding lactose or isopropyl-β-D-thiogalactopyranoside (IPTG).
   5567..5644    -  promoter       lacI promoter: lacI
   5652..5931    -  CDS            TcR (fragment): tetracycline efflux protein; tet; confers resistance to tetracycline
>Addgene plasmid #191895 | pET28 mid.4 | addgene full sequence | sequence record 379780 | Addgene NGS Result
TAATACGACTCACTATAGGGGAATTGTGAGCGGATAACAATTCCCCTCTAGAAATAATTTTGTTTAACTT
TAAGAAGGAGATATACCATGGGCAGCAGCCATCATCATCATCATCACGTTAGCAAGGGCGAGGAGCTGTT
CACCGGGGTAGTCCCTATCTTAGTGGAACTGGACGGGGATGTAAATGGTCATAAATTTAGCGTGCGGGGA
GAGGGAGAGGGAGACGCGACGTATGGGAAGCTGACTCTGAAATTTATCTGCACTACCGGGAAACTGCCGG
TCCCATGGCCGACCCTGGTAACTACGCTTACTTATGGTGCGCAGTGTTTCGCCAGATACCCTGATCATAT
GAAACAGCACGATTTCTTCAAATCCGCTATGCCTGAAGGTTACGTGCAGGAACGGACAATTTTCTTTAAA
GATGATGGCTGTTATAAGACACGGGCTGAAGTAAAATTCGAAGGTGATACATTGGTTAATCGCATAGAGC
TTCACGGAATAGATTTTAAGGAGGACGGTAATATTCTCGGGCACAAACTGGAGTATAATATGAATTCCCA
CAATGTCTACATTATGCCGGATAAACAGAACAATGGGATTAAAGTAAATTTTAAAACCAGACATAATATT
GAAGATGGCTCGGTTCAGCTGGCGGACCATTACCAGCAAAATACTCCCATTGGGGATGGTCCTGTACTCC
TTCCTGATTACCATTACTTACATACCTGGAGTGAACTTTCGAAGGATCCCAATGAAAAACGTGACCATAT
GGTGGTTTTAGAGTTTGTGGAAGCGGCGGGAATCACTCTCGGCATGGACGAGCTGTATAAGTAATGAGAT
CCGGCTGCTAACAAAGCCCGAAAGGAAGCTGAGTTGGCTGCTGCCACCGCTGAGCAATAACTAGCATAAC
CCCTTGGGGCCTCTAAACGGGTCTTGAGGGGTTTTTTGCTGAAAGGAGGAACTATATCCGGATTGGCGAA
TGGG
[124 nt withheld, positions 985-1108]
C
[91 nt withheld, positions 1110-1200]
A
[49 nt withheld, positions 1202-1250]
CCTTTGACGTTGGAGTCCACGTTCTTT
[37 nt withheld, positions 1278-1314]
ACCCTATCTCGGTCTATTCTTTTGATTTATAAGGGATTTTGCCGATTTCGGCCTATTGGTTAAAAAATGA
GCTGATTTAACAAAAATTTAACGCGAATTTTAACAAAATATTAACGCTTACAATTTAGGTGGCACTTTTC
GGGGAAATGTGCGCGGAACCCCTATTTGTTTATTTTTCTAAATACATTCAAATATGTATCCGCTCATGAA
TTAATTCTTAGAAAAACTCATCGAGCATCAAATGAAACTGCAATTTATTCATATCAGGATTATCAATACC
ATATTTTTGAAAAAGCCGTTTCTGTAATGAAGGAGAAAACTCACCGAGGCAGTTCCATAGGATGGCAAGA
TCCTGGTATCGGTCTGCGATTCCGACTCGTCCAACATCAATACAACCTATTAATTTCCCCTCGTCAAAAA
TAAGGTTATCAAGTGAGAAATCACCATGAGTGACGACTGAATCCGGTGAGAATGGCAAAAGTTTATGCAT
TTCTTTCCAGACTTGTTCAACAGGCCAGCCATTACGCTCGTCATCAAAATCACTCGCATCAACCAAACCG
TTATTCATTCGTGATTGCGCCTGAGCGAGACGAAATACGCGATCGCTGTTAAAAGGACAATTACAAACAG
GAATCGAATGCAACCGGCGCAGGAACACTGCCAGCGCATCAACAATATTTTCACCTGAATCAGGATATTC
TTCTAATACCTGGAATGCTGTTTTCCCGGGGATCGCAGTGGTGAGTAACCATGCATCATCAGGAGTACGG
ATAAAATGCTTGATGGTCGGAAGAGGCATAAATTCCGTCAGCCAGTTTAGTCTGACCATCTCATCTGTAA
CATCATTGGCAACGCTACCTTTGCCATGTTTCAGAAACAACTCTGGCGCATCGGGCTTCCCATACAATCG
ATAGATTGTCGCACCTGATTGCCCGACATTATCGCGAGCCCATTTATACCCATATAAATCAGCATCCATG
TTGGAATTTAATCGCGGCCTAGAGCAAGACGTTTCCCGTTGAATATGGCTCATAACACCCCTTGTATTAC
TGTTTATGTAAGCAGACAGTTTTATTGTTCATGACCAAAATCCCTTAACGTGAGTTTTCGTTCCACTGAG
CGTCAGACCCCGTAGAAAAGATCAAAGGATCTTCTTGAGATCCTTTTTTTCTGCGCGTAATCTGCTGCTT
GCAAACAAAAAAACCACCGCTACCAGCGGTGGTTTGTTTGCCGGATCAAGAGCTACCAACTCTTTTTCCG
AAGGTAACTGGCTTCAGCAGAGCGCAGATACCAAATACTGTCCTTCTAGTGTAGCCGTAGTTAGGCCACC
ACTTCAAGAACTCTGTAGCACCGCCTACATACCTCGCTCTGCTAATCCTGTTACCAGTGGCTGCTGCCAG
TGGCGATAAGTCGTGTCTTACCGGGTTGGACTCAAGACGATAGTTACCGGATAAGGCGCAGCGGTCGGGC
TGAACGGGGGGTTCGTGCACACAGCCCAGCTTGGAGCGAACGACCTACACCGAACTGAGATACCTACAGC
GTGAGCTATGAGAAAGCGCCACGCTTCCCGAAGGGAGAAAGGCGGACAGGTATCCGGTAAGCGGCAGGGT
CGGAACAGGAGAGCGCACGAGGGAGCTTCCAGGGGGAAACGCCTGGTATCTTTATAGTCCTGTCGGGTTT
CGCCACCTCTGACTTGAGCGTCGATTTTTGTGATGCTCGTCAGGGGGGCGGAGCCTATGGAAAAACGCCA
GCAACGCGGCCTTTTTACGGTTCCTGGCCTTTTGCTGGCCTTTTGCTCACATGTTCTTTCCTGCGTTATC
CCCTGATTCTGTGGATAACCGTATTACCGCCTTTGAGTGAGCTGATACCGCTCGCCGCAGCCGAACGACC
GAGCGCAGCGAGTCAGTGAGCGAGGAAGCGGAAGAGCGCCTGATGCGGTATTTTCTCCTTACGCATCTGT
GCGGTATTTCACACCGCAATGGTGCACTCTCAGTACAATCTGCTCTGATGCCGCATAGTTAAGCCAGTAT
ACACTCCGCTATCGCTACGTGACTGGGTCATGGCTGCGCCCCGACACCCGCCAACACCCGCTGACGCGCC
CTGACGGGCTTGTCTGCTCCCGGCATCCGCTTACAGACAAGCTGTGACCGTCTCCGGGAGCTGCATGTGT
CAGAGGTTTTCACCGTCATCACCGAAACGCGCGAGGCAGCTGCGGTAAAGCTCATCAGCGTGGTCGTGAA
GCGATTCACAGATGTCTGCCTGTTCATCCGCGTCCAGCTCGTTGAGTTTCTCCAGAAGCGTTAATGTCTG
GCTTCTGATAAAGCGGGCCATGTTAAGGGCGGTTTTTTCCTGTTTGGTCACTGATGCCTCCGTGTAAGGG
GGATTTCTGTTCATGGGGGTAATGATACCGATGAAACGAGAGAGGATGCTCACGATACGGGTTACTGATG
ATGAACATGCCCGGTTACTGGAACGTTGTGAGGGTAAACAACTGGCGGTATGGATGCGGCGGGACCAGAG
AAAAATCACTCAGGGTCAATGCCAGCGCTTCGTTAATACAGATGTAGGTGTTCCACAGGGTAGCCAGCAG
CATCCTGCGATGCAGATCCGGAACATAATGGTGCAGGGCGCTGACTTCCGCGTTTCCAGACTTTACGAAA
CACGGAAACCGAAGACCATTCATGTTGTTGCTCAGGTCGCAGACGTTTTGCAGCAGCAGTCGCTTCACGT
TCGCTCGCGTATCGGTGATTCATTCTGCTAACCAGTAAGGCAACCCCGCCAGCCTAGCCGGGTCCTCAAC
GACAGGAGCACGATCATGCGCACCCGTGGGGCCGCCATGCCGGCGATAATGGCCTGCTTCTCGCCGAAAC
GTTTGGTGGCGGGACCAGTGACGAAGGCTTGAGCGAGGGCGTGCAAGATTCCGAATACCGCAAGCGACAG
GCCGATCATCGTCGCGCTCCAGCGAAAGCGGTCCTCGCCGAAAATGACCCAGAGCGCTGCCGGCACCTGT
CCTACGAGTTGCATGATAAAGAAGACAGTCATAAGTGCGGCGACGATAGTCATGCCCCGCGCCCACCGGA
AGGAGCTGACTGGGTTGAAGGCTCTCAAGGGCATCGGTCGAGATCCCGGTGCCTAATGAGTGAGCTAACT
TACATTAATTGCGTTGCGCTCACTGCCCGCTTTCCAGTCGGGAAACCTGTCGTGCCAGCTGCATTAATGA
ATCGGCCAACGCGCGGGGAGAGGCGGTTTGCGTATTGGGCGCCAGGGTGGTTTTTCTTTTCACCAGTGAG
ACGGGCAACAGCTGATTGCCCTTCACCGCCTGGCCCTGAGAGAGTTGCAGCAAGCGGTCCACGCTGGTTT
GCCCCAGCAGGCGAAAATCCTGTTTGATGGTGGTTAACGGCGGGATATAACATGAGCTGTCTTCGGTATC
GTCGTATCCCACTACCGAGATATCCGCACCAACGCGCAGCCCGGACTCGGTAATGGCGCGCATTGCGCCC
AGCGCCATCTGATCGTTGGCAACCAGCATCGCAGTGGGAACGATGCCCTCATTCAGCATTTGCATGGTTT
GTTGAAAACCGGACATGGCACTCCAGTCGCCTTCCCGTTCCGCTATCGGCTGAATTTGATTGCGAGTGAG
ATATTTATGCCAGCCAGCCAGACGCAGACGCGCCGAGACAGAACTTAATGGGCCCGCTAACAGCGCGATT
TGCTGGTGACCCAATGCGACCAGATGCTCCACGCCCAGTCGCGTACCGTCTTCATGGGAGAAAATAATAC
TGTTGATGGGTGTCTGGTCAGAGACATCAAGAAATAACGCCGGAACATTAGTGCAGGCAGCTTCCACAGC
AATGGCATCCTGGTCATCCAGCGGATAGTTAATGATCAGCCCACTGACGCGTTGCGCGAGAAGATTGTGC
ACCGCCGCTTTACAGGCTTCGACGCCGCTTCGTTCTACCATCGACACCACCACGCTGGCACCCAGTTGAT
CGGCGCGAGATTTAATCGCCGCGACAATTTGCGACGGCGCGTGCAGGGCCAGACTGGAGGTGGCAACGCC
AATCAGCAACGACTGTTTGCCCGCCAGTTGTTGTGCCACGCGGTTGGGAATGTAATTCAGCTCCGCCATC
GCCGCTTCCACTTTTTCCCGCGTTTTCGCAGAAACGTGGCTGGCCTGGTTCACCACGCGGGAAACGGTCT
GATAAGAGACACCGGCATACTCTGCGACATCGTATAACGTTACTGGTTTCACATTCACCACCCTGAATTG
ACTCTCTTCCGGGCGCTATCATGCCATACCGCGAAAGGTTTTGCGCCATTCGATGGTGTCCGGGATCTCG
ACGCTCTCCCTTATGCGACTCCTGCATTAGGAAGCAGCCCAGTAGTAGGTTGAGGCCGTTGAGCACCGCC
GCCGCAAGGAATGGTGCATGCAAGGAGATGGCGCCCAACAGTCCCCCGGCCACGGGGCCTGCCACCATAC
CCACGCCGAAACAAGCGCTCATGAGCCCGAAGTGGCGAGCCCGATCTTCCCCATCGGTGATGTCGGCGAT
ATAGGCGCCAGCAACCGCACCTGTGGCGCCGGTGATGCCGGCCACGATGCGTCCGGCGTAGAGGATCGAG
ATCTCGATCCCGCGAAAT
